>Addgene plasmid #235118 | VN1852 pB2Hws_v28_pLWeakRBS_TIR371_cI-Asf1B+rpoA-IP4_Ddcm_WeaKRBS_TIR51_KanR | addgene full sequence | sequence record 474979 | Addgene NGS Result
GGCAGCATCACCCGACGCACTTTGCGCCGAATAAATACCTGTGACGGAAGATCACTTCGCAGAATAAATA
AATCCTGGTGTCCCTGTTGATACCGGGAAGCCCTGGGCCAACTTTTGGCGAAAATGAGACGTTGATCGGC
ACGTAAGAGGTTCCAACTTTCACCATAATGAAATAAGATCACTACCGGGCGTATTTTTTGAGTTATCGAG
ATTTTCAGGAGCTAAGGAAGCTAAAATGGAGAAAAAAATCACTGGATATACCACCGTTGATATATCCCAA
TGGCATCGTAAAGAACATTTTGAGGCATTTCAGTCAGTTGCTCAATGTACCTATAACCAGACCGTTCAGC
TGGATATTACGGCCTTTTTAAAGACCGTAAAGAAAAATAAGCACAAGTTTTATCCGGCCTTTATTCACAT
TCTTGCCCGCCTGATGAATGCTCATCCGGAATTCCGTATGGCAATGAAAGACGGTGAGCTGGTGATATGG
GATAGTGTTCACCCTTGTTACACCGTTTTCCATGAGCAAACTGAAACGTTTTCATCGCTCTGGAGTGAAT
ACCACGACGATTTCCGGCAGTTTCTACACATATATTCGCAAGATGTGGCGTGTTACGGTGAAAACCTGGC
CTATTTCCCTAAAGGGTTTATTGAGAATATGTTTTTCGTCTCAGCCAATCCCTGGGTGAGTTTCACCAGT
TTTGATTTAAACGTGGCCAATATGGACAACTTCTTCGCCCCCGTTTTCACCATGGGCAAATATTATACGC
AAGGCGACAAGGTGCTGATGCCGCTGGCGATTCAGGTTCATCATGCCGTTTGTGATGGCTTCCATGTCGG
CAGAATGCTTAATGAATTACAACAGTACTGCGATGAGTGGCAGGGCGGGGCGTAATTTTTTTAAGGCAGT
TATTGGTGCCCTTAAACGCCTGGTTGCTACGCCTGAATAAGTGATAATAAGCGGATGAATGGCAGAAATT
CGAAAGCAAATTCGACCCGGTCGTCGGTTCAGGGCAGGGTCGTTAAATAGCCGCTTATGTCTATTGCTGG
TTTACCGGTTTATTGACTACCGGAAGCAGTGTGACCGTGTGCTTCTCAAATGCCTGAGGCCAGTTTGCTC
AGGCTCTCCCCGTGGAGGTAATAATTGACGATATGATCATTTATTCTGCCTCCCAGAGCCTGATAAAAAC
GGTTAGCGCTTCGTTAATACAGATGTAGGTGTTCCACAGGGTAGCCAGCAGCATCCTGCGATGCAGATCT
GTAAGGTAAGAGCTCTTATCAGTTATCCCAATTGATATGGAAGCGGGTAACACGCGGATTGGATGCCAGA
ATGTTGCGTTGCAGCTGACTAAAATCCGGTTTCATCGGCGGATTTTCACGCAGTTCCGGGTTCAGGTATT
CATTGTTAACGTAATAACCCACGCGGATGAATTCCTGGCCGTGATACGTGCAGGTAATCAGAACCACCGT
GACACCAACTGCGTCGGTTTCCGGAATCAGCGACGGGTTCGGAGCATCTGCTTGGAAAACAAACATATGA
CGACCTGCCGGGACCGGGCCCACCAGGACTGAGTCCAGGATCTGATCAAATTCTTCAGATTCCGCGCTGC
CCACATAGATAATTTTCCATTCCAGGTCATCGGCCAGCGCTTCGGAACATTCAAACGAGATTTCAAAGCG
GAACGGGCTATGGAACGGGGACGGATTTTCCAGCACTGCCACATTCAGCACCGAGACTTTCGCCATTGCG
GTACCGCCAAACGTCTCTTCAGGCCACTGACTAGCGATAACTTTCCCCACAACGGAACAACTCTCATTGC
ATGGGATCATTGGGTACTGTGGGTTTAGTGGTTGTAAAAACACCTGACCGCTATCCCTGATCAGTTTCTT
GAAGGTAAACTCATCACCCCCAAGTCTGGCTATGCAGAAATCACCTGGCTCAACAGCCTGCTCAGGGTCA
ACGAGAATTAACATTCCGTCAGGAAAGCTTGGCTTGGAGCCTGTTGGTGCGGTCATGGAATTACCTTCAA
CCTCAAGCCAGAATGCAGAATCACTGGCTTTTTTGGTTGTGCTTACCCATCTCTCCGCATCACCTTTGGT
AAAGGTTCTAAGCTCAGGTGAGAACATCCCTGCCTGAACATGAGAAAAAACAGGGTACTCATACTCACTT
CTAAGTGACGGCTGCATACTAACCGCTTCATACATCTCGTAGATTTCTCTGGCGATTGAAGGGCTAAATT
CTTCAACGCTAACTTTGAGAATTTTTGCAAGCAATGCGGCGTTATAAGCATTTAATGCATTGATGCCATT
AAATAAAGCACCAACGCCTGACTGCCCCATCCCCATCTTGTCTGCGACAGACGGCTGGGATAAGCCAAGT
TCATTTTTCTTTTTTTCATAAATTGCTTTAAGGCGACGTGCGTCCTCAAGCTGCTCTTGTGTTAATGGTT
TCTTTTTTGTGCTCATTATATGACCTAGCGAGCTGGTCTACTTAAGTGCTAGCAGTATCTCTATCACTGA
TAGGGATGTCAAGCGCGCTTGAAGAGATAAATTGCACTGAAATCTAGATGTCTCCAGACCGCTAGTAGAC
GAGTCCATGTCTCGAGAGCGAGGCTCTTCAAGCTCGCAAAATTGCTCTTCAAGCTCGCAAAAAACCCCGC
CCCTGACAGGGCGGGGTTTTTTCGCGTTCGATCCCGCGAAATTTAATTAACCAACACCGCCAGAGATACA
TTAGGCACCGGCGGCTTGACACTTTATGCTTCCGGCTCGGATACTGTGTGGATTTGACAGCGGCAGGTAC
GATGAGCCATATTCAACGGGAAACGTCTTGCTCTAGGCCGCGATTAAATTCCAACATGGATGCTGATTTA
TATGGGTATAAATGGGCCCGCGATAATGTCGGGCAATCAGGTGCGACAATCTATCGATTGTATGGGAAGC
CCGATGCGCCAGAGTTGTTTCTGAAACATGGCAAAGGTAGCGTTGCCAATGATGTTACAGATGAGATGGT
CAGACTAAACTGGCTGACGGAATTTATGCCTCTTCCGACCATCAAGCATTTTATCCGTACTCCTGATGAT
GCATGGTTACTCACCACTGCGATCCCCGGGAAAACAGCATTCCAGGTATTAGAAGAATATCCTGATTCAG
GTGAAAATATTGTTGATGCGCTGGCAGTGTTCCTGCGCCGGTTGCATTCGATTCCTGTTTGTAATTGTCC
TTTTAACAGCGATCGCGTATTTCGTCTCGCTCAGGCGCAATCACGAATGAATAACGGTTTGGTTGATGCG
AGTGATTTTGATGACGAGCGTAATGGCTGGCCTGTTGAACAAGTCTGGAAAGAAATGCATAAACTTTTGC
CATTCTCACCGGATTCAGTCGTCACTCATGGTGATTTCTCACTTGATAACCTTATTTTTGACGAGGGGAA
ATTAATAGGTTGTATTGATGTTGGACGAGTCGGAATCGCAGACCGATACCAGGATCTTGCCATCCTATGG
AACTGCCTCGGTGAGTTTTCTCCTTCATTACAGAAACGGCTTTTTCAAAAATATGGTATTGATAATCCTG
ATATGAATAAATTGCAGTTTCATTTGATGCTCGATGAGTTTTTCTAAGACTAGTGAATTAATTCATGAGC
GGATACATATTTGAATGTATTTAGAAAAATAAACAAATAGGGGTTCCGCGCACATTTCCCCGAAAAGTGC
CACCTAAATTGTAAGCGTTAATATTTTGTTAAAATTCGCGTTAAATTTTTGTTAAATCAGCTCATTTTTT
AACCAATAGGCCGAAATCGGCAAAATCCCTTATAAATCAAAAGAATAGACCGAGATAGGGT
[37 nt withheld, positions 3842-3878]
AAAGAACGTGGACTCCAACGTCAAAGG
[49 nt withheld, positions 3906-3954]
T
[41 nt withheld, positions 3956-3996]
T
[49 nt withheld, positions 3998-4046]
G
[122 nt withheld, positions 4048-4169]
AGATCTAAATAATAAAAAAGCCGGATTAATAATCTGGCTTTTTATATTCTCTCTCTAGTATATAAACGCA
GAAAGGCCCACCCGAAGGTGAGCCAGTGTGACGAACCCCCGCCTCAGAGTGGGAAAGCTAGAAATATTTT
ATCTGATTAATAAGATGATCTTCTTGAGATCGTTTTGGTCTGCGCGTAATCTCTTGCTCTGAAAACGAAA
AAACCGCCTTGCAGGGCGGTTTTTCGAAGGTTCTCTGAGCTACCAACTCTTTGAACCGAGGTAACTGGCT
TGGAGGAGCGCAGTCACCAAAACTTGTCCTTTCAGTTTAGCCTTAACCGGCGCATGACTTCAAGACTAAC
TCCTCTAAATCAATTACCAGTGGCTGCTGCCAGTGGTGCTTTTGCATGTCTTTCCGGGTTGGACTCAAGA
CGATAGTTACCGGATAAGGCGCAGCGGTCGGACTGAACGGGGGGTTCGTGCATACAGTCCAGCTTGGAGC
GAACTGCCTACCCGGAACTGAGTGTCAGGCGTGGAATGAGACAAACGCGGCCATAACAGCGGAATGACAC
CGGTAAACCGAAAGGCAGGAACAGGAGAGCGCACGAGGGAGCCGCCAGGGGGAAACGCCTGGTATCTTTA
TAGTCCTGTCGGGTTTCGCCACCACTGATTTGAGCGTCAGATTTCGTGATGCTTGTCAGGGGGGCGGAGC
CTATGGAAAAACGGCTTTGCCGCGGCCCTCTCACTTCCCTGTTAAGTATCTTCCTGGCATCTTCCAGGAA
ATCTCCGCCCCGTTCGTAAGCCATTTCCGCTCTCCGCAGTCGAACGACCGAGCGTAGCGAGTCAGTGCGA
ACGATCAAAAATAAGTGCCTTCCCATCAAAAAAATATTGACAACATAAAAAACTTTGTGTTATACTTGTA
ACGCTACATGGAGATTAACTCAATCTAGCTAGAGAGGCTTTACACTTTATGCTTCCGGCTCGTATAATGT
GTGGAATTGTGAGCGGATAACAATTTCACACAGGAAACAGCTATGACCATGATTACGGATTCACTGGAAC
TCTAGACCAAAGAGAGGACACAATGCAGGGTTCTGTGACAGAGTTTCTAAAACCGCGCCTGGTTGATATC
GAGCAAGTGAGTTCGACGCACGCCAAGGTGACCCTTGAGCCTTTAGAGCGTGGCTTTGGCCATACTCTGG
GTAACGCACTGCGCCGTATTCTGCTCTCATCGATGCCGGGTTGCGCGGTGACCGAGGTTGAGATTGATGG
TGTACTACATGAGTACAGCACCAAAGAAGGCGTTCAGGAAGATATCCTGGAAATCCTGCTCAACCTGAAA
GGGCTGGCGGTGAGAGTTCAGGGCAAAGATGAAGTTATTCTTACCTTGAATAAATCTGGCATTGGCCCTG
TGACTGCAGCCGATATCACCCACGACGGTGATGTCGAAATCGTCAAGCCGCAGCACGTGATCTGCCACCT
GACCGATGAGAACGCGTCTATTAGCATGCGTATCAAAGTTCAGCGCGGTCGTGGTTATGTGCCGGCTTCT
ACCCGAATTCATTCGGAAGAAGATGAGCGCCCAATCGGCCGTCTGCTGGTCGACGCATGCTACAGCCCTG
TGGAGCGTATTGCCTACAATGTTGAAGCAGCGCGTGTAGAACAGCGTACCGACCTGGACAAGCTGGTCAT
CGAAATGGAAACCAACGGCACAATCGATCCTGAAGAGGCGATTCGTCGTGCGGCAACCATTCTGGCTGAA
CAACTGGAAGCTTTCGTTGACTTACGTGATGTACGTCAGCCTGAAGTGAAAGAAGAGAAACCAGAGGCGG
CCGCAGCAAGCACCGAAGAAAAATGGGCACGTCTGGCACGTCGTATTGCAGGCGCAGGCGGTGTTACCCT
GGATGGTTTTGGTTGAGGATCCTCTACGCCGGACGCACTCGGTTCCAAAAAAAAAAAAAAAGACGCTGAA
AAGCGTCTTTTTTTTTTTTGGTCCCCACTGGAGCACCTCAAAAACACCATCATACACTAAATCAGTAAGT
T
Features (pLannotate 1.2.2; 18 found; start..end, strand, type, name):
    133..235     +  promoter       cat promoter: promoter of the E. coli cat gene encoding chloramphenicol acetyltransferase
    236..895     +  CDS            CmR: chloramphenicol acetyltransferase; cat; confers resistance to chloramphenicol
   1194..1268    -  CDS            YPB2_ECOLX (fragment): Protein predicted: Swiss-Prot protein existence level 4. From Escherichia coli.
   1282..1746    -  CDS            ASF1B (fragment): ASF1B_HUMAN - Experimental evidence at protein level: Swiss-Prot protein existence level 1. Histone chaperone that facilitates histone deposition and histone exchange and removal during nucleosome assembly and disassembly. Cooperates with chromatin assembly factor 1 (CAF-1) to promote replication-dependent chromatin assembly. Does not participate in replication-independent nucleosome deposition which is mediated by ASF1A and HIRA. Required for spermatogenesis. From Homo sapiens (Human).
   1756..2466    -  CDS            λ repressor: phage λ repressor; cI
   2503..2532    -  promoter       PLtetO-1 promoter (fragment): modified phage lambda PL promoter with tet operator sites (Lutz and Bujard, 1997)
   2749..2769    +  promoter       lac UV5 promoter (fragment): E. coli lac promoter with an "up" mutation
   2802..3617    +  CDS            KanR: aminoglycoside phosphotransferase; aph(3')-Ia; confers resistance to kanamycin in bacteria or G418 (Geneticin®) in eukaryotes
   3633..3690    -  promoter       AmpR promoter (fragment): bla
   3716..4169    -  rep_origin     f1 ori (sequence partly withheld): f1 bacteriophage origin of replication; arrow indicates direction of (+) strand synthesis
   4236..4263    -  terminator     T7Te terminator: phage T7 early transcription terminator
   4333..4878    +  rep_origin     p15A ori: Plasmids containing the medium-copy-number p15A origin of replication can be propagated in E. coli cells that contain a second plasmid with the ColE1 origin.
   4966..5006    +  rep_origin     RSF ori (fragment): Plasmids containing the RSF 1030 origin of replication can be propagated in E. coli cells that contain additional plasmids with compatible origins.
   5118..5148    +  promoter       lac UV5 promoter: E. coli lac promoter with an "up" mutation
   5156..5172    +  protein_bind   lac operator: The lac repressor binds to the lac operator to inhibit transcription in E. coli. This inhibition can be relieved by adding lactose or isopropyl-β-D-thiogalactopyranoside (IPTG). lac repressor encoded by lacI
   5192..5216    +  CDS            lacZα (fragment): LacZα fragment of β-galactosidase; lacZ fragment
   5242..5985    +  CDS            rpoA (fragment): RPOA_ECO24 - Experimental evidence at protein level: Swiss-Prot protein existence level 1. DNA-dependent RNA polymerase catalyzes the transcription of DNA into RNA using the four ribonucleoside triphosphates as substrates. From Escherichia coli O139:H28 (strain E24377A / ETEC).
   6154..12      -  mobile_element IS1 (fragment) (across the origin): prokaryotic transposable element IS1
