[The description below was written by a language model from this plasmid's Addgene catalogue record and pLannotate feature annotations shown in this document.]
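Description:
VN1852 pB2Hws_v28_pLWeakRBS_TIR371_cI-Asf1B+rpoA-IP4_Ddcm_WeaKRBS_TIR51_KanR is a single-plasmid quantitative bacterial two-hybrid (qB2H) construct of about 6.2 kb, built on a pAC backbone for use in E. coli. It replicates from a p15A origin (recorded as low copy) and is maintained with a chloramphenicol acetyltransferase gene under its own cat promoter. An f1 origin and a T7Te terminator are also annotated. The record specifies a dedicated host strain for propagation.

The plasmid carries both hybrid partners and the reporter. On the reverse strand, a PLtetO-1 promoter drives the phage λ cI repressor fused in frame upstream of human ASF1B, a histone chaperone, so that the bait is tethered to DNA through cI. On the forward strand, a lacUV5 promoter with a lac operator (listed in the catalogue as lpp+lacUV5) drives an rpoA fragment, the α subunit of RNA polymerase, followed by the short 93 bp synthetic insert IP4, which is too small to be annotated. The catalogue lists the tag on IP4 as "cI_E34P-rpoA", whereas the plasmid name and feature table place cI on Asf1B and rpoA on IP4. A kanamycin phosphotransferase gene sits downstream of a partial, weak lacUV5-type promoter. In this type of assay, interaction between the cI-bound bait and the rpoA-fused prey recruits RNA polymerase to that promoter. Kanamycin resistance therefore scales with interaction strength, as the record notes. The name elements "WeakRBS" and "TIR" suggest tuned translation initiation of the components, though the record does not explain them. The plasmid serves to measure the Asf1B–IP4 interaction quantitatively.
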