Addgene plasmid #235118: VN1852 pB2Hws_v28_pLWeakRBS_TIR371_cI-Asf1B+rpoA-IP4_Ddcm_WeaKRBS_TIR51_KanR
Purpose: Quantitative bacterial two-hybrid (qB2H). Expresses ASf1B and IP4.
Depositing lab: Oscar Ramos. Depositing organization: Commissariat Energie Atomique (CEA), Saclay. Publication: Optimized Quantitative Bacterial Two-Hybrid (qB2H) for Protein-Protein Interaction Assessment. Guyot A, Maillard E, Ferreira-Pinto K, Plancon-Arnould L, Nadaradjane AA, Guerois R, Ochsenbein F, Martin L, Ramos OHP. Comput Struct Biotechnol J. 2026 May 25;35(1):0098. doi: 10.34133/csbj.0098. eCollection 2026. PubMed 42199375.
Backbone
  Vector backbone: pAC
  Backbone size w/o insert (bp): 5639
  Vector type: Bacterial Expression, Synthetic Biology ; Quantitative bacterial two-hybrid (qB2H)
Growth in bacteria
  Bacterial resistance: Chloramphenicol, 25 μg/mL
  Growth temperature: 37°C
  Growth strain: SB39 (Addgene #235121)
  Growth instructions: Resistant to kanamycin (dependent on the interaction strength)
  Copy number: Low Copy
Gene/Insert 1
  Gene/Insert name: Asf1B (alt names: Anti-silencing function protein 1 homolog B; CCG1-interacting factor A-II)
  Species: H. sapiens (human)
  Insert size (bp): 483
  Entrez Gene: ASF1B (a.k.a. CIA-II)
  Promoter: LtetO
  Cloning method: Restriction Enzyme; 5′ cloning site Acc65I (not destroyed); 3′ cloning site SacI (not destroyed)
  Sequencing primers: 5′ GATCAGGGATAGCGGTCAGG; 3′ TCCCCGTGGAGGTAATAATTGAC
Gene/Insert 2
  Gene/Insert name: IP4
  Species: Synthetic
  Insert size (bp): 93
  Promoter: lpp+lacUV5
  Tag / fusion protein: cI_E34P-rpoA (N terminal on insert)
  Cloning method: Restriction Enzyme; 5′ cloning site NotI (not destroyed); 3′ cloning site BamHI (not destroyed)
  Sequencing primers: 5′ GAACAGCGTACCGACCTGGAC; 3′ AAGTTGGCCCAGGGCT
Terms and licenses: Academic/Nonprofit Terms; Industry Terms: Not Available to Industry
Depositor comments: Please note that this plasmid may require a unique bacterial strain, so make sure to confirm that you can also obtain the appropriate growth strain. Please contact us or contact our distributors if you have any questions. Please visit https://doi.org/10.1101/2025.10.29.680610 for bioRxiv preprint.
How to cite: VN1852 pB2Hws_v28_pLWeakRBS_TIR371_cI-Asf1B+rpoA-IP4_Ddcm_WeaKRBS_TIR51_KanR was a gift from Oscar Ramos (Addgene plasmid # 235118 ; http://n2t.net/addgene:235118 ; RRID:Addgene_235118)
