>Addgene plasmid #235118 | VN1852 pB2Hws_v28_pLWeakRBS_TIR371_cI-Asf1B+rpoA-IP4_Ddcm_WeaKRBS_TIR51_KanR | depositor partial sequence | sequence record 462586 | cI_E34P-Asf1B
ATGAGCACAAAAAAGAAACCATTAACACAAGAGCAGCTTGAGGACGCACGTCGCCTTAAAGCAATTTATG
AAAAAAAGAAAAATGAACTTGGCTTATCCCAGCCGTCTGTCGCAGACAAGATGGGGATGGGGCAGTCAGG
CGTTGGTGCTTTATTTAATGGCATCAATGCATTAAATGCTTATAACGCCGCATTGCTTGCAAAAATTCTC
AAAGTTAGCGTTGAAGAATTTAGCCCTTCAATCGCCAGAGAAATCTACGAGATGTATGAAGCGGTTAGTA
TGCAGCCGTCACTTAGAAGTGAGTATGAGTACCCTGTTTTTTCTCATGTTCAGGCAGGGATGTTCTCACC
TGAGCTTAGAACCTTTACCAAAGGTGATGCGGAGAGATGGGTAAGCACAACCAAAAAAGCCAGTGATTCT
GCATTCTGGCTTGAGGTTGAAGGTAATTCCATGACCGCACCAACAGGCTCCAAGCCAAGCTTTCCTGACG
GAATGTTAATTCTCGTTGACCCTGAGCAGGCTGTTGAGCCAGGTGATTTCTGCATAGCCAGACTTGGGGG
TGATGAGTTTACCTTCAAGAAACTGATCAGGGATAGCGGTCAGGTGTTTTTACAACCACTAAACCCACAG
TACCCAATGATCCCATGCAATGAGAGTTGTTCCGTTGTGGGGAAAGTTATCGCTAGTCAGTGGCCTGAAG
AGACGTTTGGCGGTACCGCAATGGCGAAAGTCTCGGTGCTGAATGTGGCAGTGCTGGAAAATCCGTCCCC
GTTCCATAGCCCGTTCCGCTTTGAAATCTCGTTTGAATGTTCCGAAGCGCTGGCCGATGACCTGGAATGG
AAAATTATCTATGTGGGCAGCGCGGAATCTGAAGAATTTGATCAGATCCTGGACTCAGTCCTGGTGGGCC
CGGTCCCGGCAGGTCGTCATATGTTTGTTTTCCAAGCAGATGCTCCGAACCCGTCGCTGATTCCGGAAAC
CGACGCAGTTGGTGTCACGGTGGTTCTGATTACCTGCACGTATCACGGCCAGGAATTCATCCGCGTGGGT
TATTACGTTAACAATGAATACCTGAACCCGGAACTGCGTGAAAATCCGCCGATGAAACCGGATTTTAGTC
AGCTGCAACGCAACATTCTGGCATCCAATCCGCGTGTTACCCGCTTCCATATCAATTGGGATAACTGA
