>Addgene plasmid #235118 | VN1852 pB2Hws_v28_pLWeakRBS_TIR371_cI-Asf1B+rpoA-IP4_Ddcm_WeaKRBS_TIR51_KanR | depositor partial sequence | sequence record 462587 | RpoA-IP4
ATGCAGGGTTCTGTGACAGAGTTTCTAAAACCGCGCCTGGTTGATATCGAGCAAGTGAGTTCGACGCACG
CCAAGGTGACCCTTGAGCCTTTAGAGCGTGGCTTTGGCCATACTCTGGGTAACGCACTGCGCCGTATTCT
GCTCTCATCGATGCCGGGTTGCGCGGTGACCGAGGTTGAGATTGATGGTGTACTACATGAGTACAGCACC
AAAGAAGGCGTTCAGGAAGATATCCTGGAAATCCTGCTCAACCTGAAAGGGCTGGCGGTGAGAGTTCAGG
GCAAAGATGAAGTTATTCTTACCTTGAATAAATCTGGCATTGGCCCTGTGACTGCAGCCGATATCACCCA
CGACGGTGATGTCGAAATCGTCAAGCCGCAGCACGTGATCTGCCACCTGACCGATGAGAACGCGTCTATT
AGCATGCGTATCAAAGTTCAGCGCGGTCGTGGTTATGTGCCGGCTTCTACCCGAATTCATTCGGAAGAAG
ATGAGCGCCCAATCGGCCGTCTGCTGGTCGACGCATGCTACAGCCCTGTGGAGCGTATTGCCTACAATGT
TGAAGCAGCGCGTGTAGAACAGCGTACCGACCTGGACAAGCTGGTCATCGAAATGGAAACCAACGGCACA
ATCGATCCTGAAGAGGCGATTCGTCGTGCGGCAACCATTCTGGCTGAACAACTGGAAGCTTTCGTTGACT
TACGTGATGTACGTCAGCCTGAAGTGAAAGAAGAGAAACCAGAGGCGGCCGCAGCAAGCACCGAAGAAAA
ATGGGCACGTCTGGCACGTCGTATTGCAGGCGCAGGCGGTGTTACCCTGGATGGTTTTGGTTGA
